>Addgene plasmid #90279 | pMST634-BB3_L_AB_hyg_KanOri_pyrG5 | addgene full sequence | sequence record 181179 | Addgene NGS Result
CATGCCGGGGAGACCCTCGAGGGATCCGGTCTCCGATCGCGAAAAAACCCCGCCCTGTCAGGGGCGGGGT
TTTTTGCGCTCCAGTTTCCTTGCCATTGACTGTGCCACTCCCGAGGTCCATTGGAGCTCGTATTCCCTGC
TGCACATGGAGAAATAGACCACGTCAGTCAGATTGCCATTGTCATTGCCGACCCTAGCAGCACGCATAGT
AAAATGCGTTGAATAGTAGTATACAGTAGAGATTATTACATATAGCTGGTATAGCCAAACATCGCCAATC
ACCTCAATCACACCACGGATTCAGTCCAAACTTAGAAGTAGGAAATCAACTCCCTCGCAACTCCAAAAGA
CGTCAAGCCCCAGAGAGCTCCCTGTGCAAGCAAGTAGAAGCTGCCGTACAAACGACCGCGACCCCGCGGC
TTGCCGGAGTACACATATCCGTAAAGGAACAGTGAGCGACCGAGGACCCAGATGCTTCCGAGGCCAGTCG
CCAACTGGGGGTACTTCAGTCCAGCTACCAGGAGGAAGAGCATAGTTTGGCTGGAGTTCTCAAGGAAGTT
GGCATGAGCGCGCTGAGCGCAGTTGAACTGCTCGGCCTTGGGCTGCACGGTTCGGAATGTATGTTAGCTC
GAGGAATCCTGTTTGTGTGAGGTTGGCTTACGTTGGTCTTGCACTGCTCTACGGTCGCATAGCAGTGAGG
GTAGGGGCAATCAGCTTCCTTGCGGAGACGAGACACGACGGCGCCATGGACGAAGCTCAGGACGGGGATG
GCACCCAGAGCGACGGCAATGACAGAGCTGCAGGATAGTTAGCATCAGACTTCATGGGGAGAATGGCATT
GTCTGCAAGGAATTGTAGAATTGGCACATACCCGTAGTTTTCAGGGACGGTCAGGGTAAGCATGATGGGT
GATATTTACTTGTGGTGTTCTCAGCTTGAATCTGCTATGACTAGGCGGTATTAGGAAGTCTAGAAGATGC
CGAAAGTAGTTCGATTTATAGTCGGGCGATTGATGGGGCGCAAGAGCGGCCGGATGCGGATCCAGAGCAT
CCTTGGCGGATCCCTTCCTCCAAGTCGCAATTGACCTACAGCGGGCCGCATATCATTCAGGACGAGCCTC
AGACTCCAGCGTAACTGGACTGCAATCAACTCACTGGCTCACCTTCCGGTCCACGATCAGCTAGAATCAA
GCTGACTAGATAAACTGGCCGTCGTTTTACACGGGTGGGCCTTTCTTCGGTAGAAAATCAAAGGATCTTC
TTGAGATCCTTTTTTTCTGCGCGTAATCTGCTGCTTGCAAACAAAAAAACCACCGCTACCAGCGGTGGTT
TGTTTGCCGGATCAAGAGCTACCAACTCTTTTTCCGAGGTAACTGGCTTCAGCAGAGCGCAGATACCAAA
TACTGTTCTTCTAGTGTAGCCGTAGTTAGGCCACCACTTCAAGAACTCTGTAGCACCGCCTACATACCTC
GCTCTGCTAATCCTGTTACCAGTGGCTGCTGCCAGTGGCGATAAGTCGTGTCTTACCGGGTTGGACTCAA
GACGATAGTTACCGGATAAGGCGCAGCGGTCGGGCTGAACGGGGGGTTCGTGCACACAGCCCAGCTTGGA
GCGAACGACCTACACCGAACTGAGATACCTACAGCGTGAGCTATGAGAAAGCGCCACGCTTCCCGAAGGG
AGAAAGGCGGACAGGTATCCGGTAAGCGGCAGGGTCGGAACAGGAGAGCGCACGAGGGAGCTTCCAGGGG
GAAACGCCTGGTATCTTTATAGTCCTGTCGGGTTTCGCCACCTCTGACTTGAGCATCGATTTTTGTGATG
CTCGTCAGGGGGGCGGAGCCTATGGAAAAACGCCAGCAACGCAGAAAGGCCCACCCGAAGGTGAGCCAGG
TGATTACATTTAGGTCCTCATTAGAAAAACTCATCGAGCATCAAGTGAAACTGCAATTTATTCATATCAG
GATTATCAATACCATATTTTTGAAAAAGCCGTTTCTGTAATGAAGGAGAAAACTCACCGAGGCAGTTCCA
TAGGATGGCAAGATCCTGGTATCGGTCTGCGATTCCGACTCGTCCAACATCAATACAACCTATTAATTTC
CCCTCGTCAAAAATAAGGTTATCAAGTGAGAAATCACCATGAGTGACGACTGAATCCGGTGAGAATGGCA
AGAGTTTATGCATTTCTTTCCAGACTTGTTCAACAGGCCAGCCATTACGCTCGTCATCAAAATCACTCGC
ACCAACCAAACCGTTATTCATTCGTGATTGCGCCTGAGCGAGACGAAATACGCGATCGCCGTTAAAAGGA
CAATTACAAACAGGAATCGAATGCAACCGGCGCAGGAACACTGCCAGCGCATCAACAATATTTTCACCTG
AATCAGGATATTCTTCTAATACCTGGAATGCTGTTTTCCCTGGGATCGCAGTGGTGAGTAACCATGCATC
ATCAGGAGTACGGATAAAATGCTTGATGGTCGGAAGAGGCATAAATTCCGTCAGCCAGTTTAGCCTGACC
ATCTCATCTGTAACATCATTGGCAACGCTACCTTTGCCATGTTTCAGAAACAACTCTGGCGCATCGGGCT
TCCCATACAATCGATAGATTGTCGCACCTGATTGCCCGACATTATCGCGAGCCCATTTATACCCATATAA
ATCAGCATCCATGTTGGAATTTAATCGCGGCTTCAAGCAAGACGTTTCCCGTTGAATATGGCTCATTTTA
GCTTCCTTAGCTCCTGAAAATCTCGATAACTCAAAAAATACGCCCGGTAGTGATCTTATTTCATTATGGT
GAAAGTTGGAACCTCTTACGTGCCGATCAAGTCAAAAGCCTCCGGTCGGAGGCTTTTGACTTTCTGCTAT
GGAGGTCAGGTATGATTTAAATGGTCAGTATTGAGCCTCAGGAAACAGCTATGACATCAAGCTGACTAGA
TAATCTAGCTGATCGTGGACCGATCATACGTATAATGCCGTAAGATCACGCGAAGCTATTCTGCATTAAC
GTCAGAGCACAGGCTGGTTAACATGACCAGACTGATCGCCATAGGCTCATGCTCCGCAGCTGTAGGCAAT
TTGGGTATGGTTTCCACGTGCACTTACATGTCATGGAGAAGCGCAAGAGGTGGAGTAATTGGAATCTACC
AGCTTGATCTATAAACAGAAATTTTGGTTGCGATGGATCAGTACAGCCATGTTGCACCCCGTGTATCCTC
ATTCAAGCAAGGTTGCGCAGTTGGCAAAGCCCTGCTCCTGTCACGACGTGCTTTCGCTGGTACTCGGAGT
TGTTATACGCTACTCGACTGCCGAATCGATCTTTAGATCACAGACACAGTTGACTTTATTCTCGGAGTAT
GTCTAATAGACACTCGACATTGTGGATAGATGTTCTCTCTCTCTCACTAGCTACTGATCGACAAAGACCA
TCCATGTGAATTATAGTATCGCTGGCAACAATCCATCAGTTGCTCATTTGCGGTCTACCGACCTGCGACA
GACAACCAAAGTAGACAAAGACTCCGCCAACCGGGAACCACACCATCGCACATCATTGTTTGAAGCCCGG
TCACGAAAGCCATGCATCTATTCCTTTGCCCTCGGACGAGTGCTGGGGCGTCGGTTTCCACTATCGGCGA
GTACTTCTACACAGCCATCGGTCCAGACGGCCGCGCTTCTGCGGGCGATTTGTGTACGCCCGACAGTCCC
GGCTCCGGATCGGACGATTGCGTCGCATCGACCCTGCGCCCAAGCTGCATCATCGAAATTGCCGTCAACC
AAGCTCTGATAGAGTTGGTCAAGACCAATGCGGAGCATATACGCCCGGAGCCGCGGCGATCCTGCAAGCT
CCGGGTGCCTCCGCTCGAAGTAGCGCGTCTGCTGCTCCATACAAGCCAACCACGGCCTCCAGAAGAAGAT
GTTGGCGACCTCGTATTGGGAATCCCCGAACATCGCCTCGCTCCAGTCAATGACCGCTGTTATGCGGCCA
TTGTCCGTCAGGACATTGTTGGAGCCGAAATCCGCGTGCACGAGGTGCCGGACTTCGGGGCAGTCCTCGG
CCCAAAGCATCAGCTCATCGAGAGCCTGCGCGACGGACGCACTGACGGTGTCGTCCATCACAGTTTGCCA
GTGATACACATGGGGATCAGCAATCGCGCATATGAAATCACGCCATGTAGTGTATTGACCGATTCCTTGC
GGTCCGAATGGGCCGAACCCGCTCGTCTGGCTGAGATCGGCCGCAGCGATCGCATCCATGGCCTCCGCGA
CCGGCTGCAGAACAGCGGGCAGTTCGGTTTCAGGCAGGTCTTGCAACGTGACACCCTGTGCACGGCGGGA
GATGCAATAGGTCAGGCTCTCGCTGAATTCCCCAATGTCAAGCACTTCCGGAATCGGGAGCGCGGCCGAT
GCAAAGTGCCGATAAACATAACGATCTTTGTAGAAACCATCGGCGCAGCTATTTACCCGCAGGACATATC
CACGCCCTCCTACATCGAAGCTGAAAGCACGAGATTCTTCGCCCTCCGAGAGCTGCATCAGGTCGGAGAC
GCTGTCGAACTTTTCGATCAGGAACTTCTCGACAGACGTCGCGGTGAGTTCAGGCTTTTTCATCTAGAGG
TTAAGAGGTTCTTCCGGCTTCGCGATAAGGTACTGGAGGAGAAACAAAAGTCAAGCCGGTCGGGAGGGGG
GGAGAGAAATCAGCAGGTGAGGCTCACGAGTCAGGTCATCGTCAAGCTCCCGTGAGTGAAAAAAGAGACG
ACGATAAGGCGATGCGTGCAAAAGAGATGCAGACAAAGGGGCAGATGGACCAAAGGCAGACAAGGATGGA
GAGGGAAATAAATAAGGGAACAAGGGCGGCTTCGACGAGGGAGAGAGAAAAAAAAAACAACCTGAGCTGC
GGGAAGGCGAGCCAAGATTAGGTGATGCTGCGCGCTGAGTGTGCAGGTGGTCTGGGGTGGAGGGAGGGGG
GTGGCAGAGCCGGCAGCCGTCAGTGGTTGGATTTTTTTTTTTTTTTTTCTCACTTCAACCTCACCTTTTT
TCCCCTCTCTCTCTCTCTCTCTCTCTCCTCTCTCTATACTGTACCTAGCAATAATAGCTCATGGACTCAC
AGCAACGCTCTGTGAGCCAACCAAGGGCCCGGATTGGCCACAGCAGCCACGACAAAGCACGGCATCCCTC
CGTTGGTTCGCTGCTCCCATGGCGGCCGCTTTGCTCCAACTCAGGCGATGCTGCCCCTCCATCCTTGCCC
TCGCCTCGCCAGTGAGGGGCATTGAGTTGAGCGCTAACTGAGGGGCAGGCCAACGTGGAACAGCTGGGAT
AAGGGGACCGGCCGCTAGTCTCACCGTTATT
Features (pLannotate 1.2.2; 8 found; start..end, strand, type, name):
   1204..1221    +  CDS            lacZα (fragment): LacZα fragment of β-galactosidase; lacZ fragment
   1220..1239    +  terminator     T3Te terminator (fragment): phage T3 early transcription terminator
   1261..1848    +  rep_origin     ori: high-copy-number ColE1/pMB1/pBR322/pUC origin of replication
   1860..1887    -  terminator     T7Te terminator: phage T7 early transcription terminator
   1911..2726    -  CDS            KanR: aminoglycoside phosphotransferase; aph(3')-Ia; confers resistance to kanamycin in bacteria or G418 (Geneticin®) in eukaryotes
   2727..2829    -  promoter       cat promoter: promoter of the E. coli cat gene encoding chloramphenicol acetyltransferase
   2830..2861    -  terminator     tonB terminator: bidirectional E. coli tonB-P14 transcription terminator
   3591..4613    -  CDS            hph: KHYB_ECOLX - Experimental evidence at protein level: Swiss-Prot protein existence level 1. The aminoglycoside phosphotransferases achieve inactivation of their antibiotic substrates by phosphorylation. Only phosphorylates hygromycin and closely related compounds such as demethyl analogs and destomycin. From Escherichia coli.
