[The description below was written by a language model from this plasmid's Addgene catalogue record and pLannotate feature annotations shown in this document.]
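Description:
pMST634-BB3_L_AB_hyg_KanOri_pyrG5 is a 5,351 bp empty recipient backbone from a modular cloning toolkit built for metabolic pathway construction and gene integration in the filamentous fungus Aspergillus niger. It is catalogued as a "BB3" level recipient carrying the "AB" linker. By the name and stated purpose, it is an assembly destination vector whose cargo is meant to be delivered to the fungal pyrG locus by homologous recombination. The cloning method is recorded as unknown, so the enzymes or junctions used for assembly cannot be stated from this record, and there is no insert.

In E. coli the plasmid replicates from a high-copy ColE1/pUC-type origin and is selected with kanamycin. The KanR gene (aph(3')-Ia) is driven by the cat promoter and is insulated by the tonB and T7Te transcription terminators. A partial T3Te terminator lies upstream of the origin. Next to it is a very short lacZα remnant, too small to be functional and probably left over from a cloning or screening region. For selection in the fungal host the plasmid carries hph, the E. coli hygromycin B phosphotransferase gene, which matches the listed hygromycin marker. The promoter and terminator that drive hph were not annotated.

Large parts of the sequence have no automated annotation, including roughly the first 1.2 kb and the regions flanking hph. These presumably hold the pyrG homology sequence implied by "pyrG5", the AB linker and the fungal regulatory elements, but the feature table does not confirm this. The plasmid is typically used to receive assembled expression units for targeted, hygromycin-selected integration at pyrG.
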