Addgene plasmid #90279: pMST634-BB3_L_AB_hyg_KanOri_pyrG5
Purpose: (Empty Backbone) BB3 recipient for homologous integration in pyrG locus with linker AB
Depositing lab: Michael Sauer. Depositing organization: Universitaet fur Bodenkultur Wien (BOKU-WIEN). Publication: An efficient tool for metabolic pathway construction and gene integration for Aspergillus niger. Sarkari P, Marx H, Blumhoff ML, Mattanovich D, Sauer M, Steiger MG. Bioresour Technol. 2017 May 4. pii: S0960-8524(17)30643-0. doi: 10.1016/j.biortech.2017.05.004. PubMed 28533066.
Backbone
  Vector backbone: BB3_L_AB_hyg_KanOri_pyrG5
  Backbone size (bp): 5351
  Vector type: Bacterial Expression
  Selectable markers: Hygromycin
Growth in bacteria
  Bacterial resistance: Kanamycin, 50 μg/mL
  Growth temperature: 37°C
  Growth strain: DH5alpha
  Copy number: Unknown
Gene/Insert
  Cloning method: Unknown
Terms and licenses: Academic/Nonprofit Terms; Industry Terms: Not Available to Industry
How to cite: pMST634-BB3_L_AB_hyg_KanOri_pyrG5 was a gift from Michael Sauer (Addgene plasmid # 90279 ; http://n2t.net/addgene:90279 ; RRID:Addgene_90279)
